>Addgene plasmid #211193 | pBiT3.1-N_AHI1:1-1196 | addgene full sequence | sequence record 425892 | Addgene NGS Result
AAGACGCGTTAATTAAGACGTCGGCAGTGAAAAAAATGCTTTATTTGTGAAATTTGTGATGCTATTGCTT
TATTTGTAACCATTATAAGCTGCAATAAACAAGTTAACAACAACAATTGCATTCATTTTATGTTTCAGGT
TCAGGGGGAGGTGTGGGAGGTTTTTTAAAGCAAGTAAAACCTCTACAAATGTGGTATGGCTGATTATGAT
CCGCGGCCGCAATACGTCGACGTTATCAGCTGACTTCGTACGAGAGCCTAGGATTATGGCGCGCCACTAG
TTATTAATAGTAATCAATTACGGGGTCATTAGTTCATAGCCCATATATGGAGTTCCGCGTTACATAACTT
ACGGTAAATGGCCCGCCTGGCTGACCGCCCAACGACCCCCGCCCATTGACGTCAATAATGACGTATGTTC
CCATAGTAACGCCAATAGGGACTTTCCATTGACGTCAATGGGTGGAGTATTTACGGTAAACTGCCCACTT
GGCAGTACATCAAGTGTATCATATGCCAAGTCCGCCCCCTATTGACGTCAATGACGGTAAATGGCCCGCC
TGGCATTATGCCCAGTACATGACCTTACGGGACTTTCCTACTTGGCAGTACATCTACGTATTAGTCATCG
CTATTACCATGGTGATGCGGTTTTGGCAGTACACCAATGGGCGTGGATAGCGGTTTGACTCACGGGGATT
TCCAAGTCTCCACCCCATTGACGTCAATGGGAGTTTGTTTTGGCACCAAAATCAACGGGACTTTCCAAAA
TGTCGTAATAACCCCGCCCCGTTGACGCAAATGGGCGGTAGGCGTGTACGGTGGGAGGTCTATATAAGCA
GAGCTGGTTTAGTGAACCGTCAGATCACTAGAATCTTTATTGCGGTAGTTTATCACAGTTAAATTGCTAA
CGCAGTCAGTGCTTCTGACACAACAGTCTCGAACTTAAGCTGCAGAAGTTGGTCGTGAGGCACTGGGCAG
GTAAGTATCAAGGTTACAAGACAGGTTTAAGGAGACCAATAGAAACTGGGCTTGTCGAGACAGAGAAGAC
TCTTGCGTTTCTGATAGGCACCTATTGGTCTTACTGACATCCACTTTGCCTTTCTCTCCACAGGTGTCCA
CTCCCAGTTCAATTACAGCTCTTAAGGCTAGAGTATTAATACGACTCACTATAGGGGTTAGCGATCGCCA
TGGTGAGCGGCTGGCGGCTGTTCAAGAAGATTAGCGGGAGCTCCGGTGGCTCGAGCGGTATGCCTACAGC
TGAGAGTGAAGCAAAAGTAAAAACCAAAGTTCGCTTTGAAGAATTGCTTAAGACCCACAGTGATCTAATG
CGTGAAAAGAAAAAACTGAAGAAAAAACTTGTCAGGTCTGAAGAAAACATCTCACCTGACACTATTAGAA
GCAATCTTCACTATATGAAAGAAACTACAAGTGATGATCCCGACACTATTAGAAGCAATCTTCCCCATAT
TAAAGAAACTACAAGTGATGATGTAAGTGCTGCTAACACTAACAACCTGAAGAAGAGCACGAGAGTCACT
AAAAACAAATTGAGGAACACACAGTTAGCAACTGAAAATCCTAATGGTGATGCTAGTGTAGAGGAAGACA
AACAAGGAAAGCCAAATAAAAAGGTGATAAAGACGGTGCCCCAGTTGACTACACAAGACCTGAAACCGGA
AACTCCTGAGAATAAGGTTGATTCTACACACCAGAAAACACATACAAAGCCACAGCCAGGCGTTGATCAT
CAGAAAAGTGAGAAGGCAAATGAGGGAAGAGAAGAGACTGATTTAGAAGAGGATGAAGAATTGATGCAAG
CATATCAGTGCCATGTAACTGAAGAAATGGCAAAGGAGATTAAGAGGAAAATAAGAAAGAAACTGAAAGA
ACAGTTGACTTACTTTCCCTCAGATACTTTATTCCATGATGACAAACTAAGCAGTGAAAAAAGGAAAAAG
AAAAAGGAAGTTCCAGTCTTCTCTAAAGCTGAAACAAGTACATTGACCATCTCTGGTGACACAGTTGAAG
GTGAACAAAAGAAAGAATCTTCAGTTAGATCAGTTTCTTCAGATTCTCATCAAGATGATGAAATAAGCTC
AATGGAACAAAGCACAGAAGACAGCATGCAAGATGATACAAAACCTAAACCAAAAAAAACAAAAAAGAAG
ACTAAAGCAGTTGCAGATAATAATGAAGATGTTGATGGTGATGGTGTTCATGAAATAACAAGCCGAGATA
GCCCGGTTTATCCCAAATGTTTGCTTGATGATGACCTTGTCTTGGGAGTTTACATTCACCGAACTGATAG
ACTTAAGTCAGATTTTATGATTTCTCACCCAATGGTAAAAATTCATGTGGTTGATGAGCATACTGGTCAA
TATGTCAAGAAAGATGATAGTGGACGGCCTGTTTCATCTTACTATGAAAAAGAGAATGTGGATTATATTC
TTCCTATTATGACCCAGCCATATGATTTTAAACAGTTAAAATCAAGACTTCCAGAGTGGGAAGAACAAAT
TGTATTTAATGAAAATTTTCCCTATTTGCTTCGAGGCTCTGATGAGAGTCCTAAAGTCATCCTGTTCTTT
GAGATTCTTGATTTCTTAAGCGTGGATGAAATTAAGAATAATTCTGAGGTTCAAAACCAAGAATGTGGCT
TTCGGAAAATTGCCTGGGCATTTCTTAAGCTTCTGGGAGCCAATGGAAATGCAAACATCAACTCAAAACT
TCGCTTGCAGCTATATTACCCACCTACTAAGCCTCGATCCCCATTAAGTGTTGTTGAGGCATTTGAATGG
TGGTCAAAATGTCCAAGAAATCATTACCCATCAACACTGTACGTAACTGTAAGAGGACTGAAAGTTCCAG
ACTGTATAAAGCCATCTTACCGCTCTATGATGGCTCTTCAGGAGGAAAAAGGTAAACCAGTGCATTGTGA
ACGTCACCATGAGTCAAGCTCAGTAGACACAGAACCTGGATTAGAAGAGTCAAAGGAAGTAATAAAGTGG
AAACGACTCCCTGGGCAGGCTTGCCGTATCCCAAACAAACACCTCTTCTCACTAAATGCAGGAGAACGAG
GATGTTTTTGTCTTGATTTCTCCCACAATGGAAGAATATTAGCAGCAGCTTGTGCCAGCCGGGATGGATA
TCCAATTATTTTATATGAAATTCCTTCTGGACGTTTCATGAGAGAATTGTGTGGCCACCTCAATATCATT
TATGATCTTTCCTGGTCAAAAGATGATCACTACATCCTTACTTCATCATCTGATGGCACTGCCAGGATAT
GGAAAAATGAAATAAACAATACAAATACTTTCAGAGTTTTACCTCATCCTTCTTTTGTTTACACGGCTAA
ATTCCATCCAGCTGTAAGAGAGCTAGTAGTTACAGGATGCTATGATTCCATGATACGGATATGGAAAGTT
GAGATGAGAGAAGATTCTGCCATATTGGTCCGACAGTTTGATGTTCACAAAAGTTTTATCAACTCACTTT
GTTTTGATACTGAAGGTCATCATATGTATTCAGGAGATTGTACAGGGGTGATTGTTGTTTGGAATACCTA
TGTCAAGATTAATGATTTGGAACATTCAGTGCACCACTGGACTATAAATAAGGAAATTAAAGAAACTGAG
TTTAAGGGAATTCCAATAAGTTATTTGGAGATTCATCCCAATGGAAAACGTTTGTTAATCCATACCAAAG
ACAGTACTTTGAGAATTATGGATCTCCGGATATTAGTAGCAAGGAAGTTTGTAGGAGCAGCAAATTATCG
GGAGAAGATTCATAGTACTTTGACTCCATGTGGGACTTTTCTGTTTGCTGGAAGTGAGGATGGTATAGTG
TATGTTTGGAACCCAGAAACAGGAGAACAAGTAGCCATGTATTCTGACTTGCCATTCAAGTCACCCATTC
GAGACATTTCTTATCATCCATTTGAAAATATGGTTGCATTCTGTGCATTTGGGCAAAATGAGCCAATTCT
TCTGTATATTTACGATTTCCATGTTGCCCAGCAGGAGGCTGAAATGTTCAAACGCTACAATGGAACATTT
CCATTACCTGGAATACACCAAAGTCAAGATGCCCTATGTACCTGTCCAAAACTACCCCATCAAGGCTCTT
TTCAGATTGATGAATTTGTCCACACTGAAAGTTCTTCAACGAAGATGCAGCTAGTAAAACAGAGGCTTGA
AACTGTCACAGAGGTGATACGTTCCTGTGCTGCAAAAGTCAACAAAAATCTCTCATTTACTTCACCACCA
GCAGTTTCCTCACAACAGTCTAAGTTAAAGCAGTCAAACATGCTGACCGCTCAAGAGATTCTACATCAGT
TTGGTTTCACTCAGACCGGGATTATCAGCATAGAAAGAAAGCCTTGTAACCATCAGGTAGATACAGCACC
AACGGTAGTGGCTCTTTATGACTACACAGCGAATCGATCAGATGAACTAACCATCCATCGCGGAGACATT
ATCCGAGTGTTTTTCAAAGATAATGAAGACTGGTGGTATGGCAGCATAGGAAAGGGACAGGAAGGTTATT
TTCCAGCTAATCATGTGGCTAGTGAAACACTGTATCAAGAACTGCCTCCTGAGATAAAGGAGCGATCCCC
TCCTTTAAGCCCTGAGGAAAAAACTAAAATAGAAAAATCTCCAGCTCCTCAAAAGCAATCAATCAATAAG
AACAAGTCCCAGGACTTCAGACTAGGCTCAGAATCTATGACACATTCTGAAATGAGAAAAGAACAGAGCC
ATGAGGACCAAGGACACATAATGGATACACGGATGAGGAAGAACAAGCAAGCAGGCAGAAAAGTCACTCT
AATAGAGTAATCTAGAGGTCAAGCTTCGGGGGTTTAAACCTGCAGGCATGCAAGCTGATTTGGCTGCTGC
CACCGCTGAGCAAGGCCGCTTCGAGCAGACATGATAAGATACATTGATGAGTTTGGACAAACCACAACTA
GAATGCAGTGAAAAAAATGCTTTATTTGTGAAATTTGTGATGCTATTGCTTTATTTGTAACCATTATAAG
CTGCAATAAACAAGTTAACAACAACAATTGCATTCATTTTATGTTTCAGGTTCAGGGGGAGATGTGGGAG
GTTTTTTTAAGCAAGTAAAACCTCTACAAATGTGGTAAAATCTTAATTAAGACTTCTAATATAACTTCGT
ATAGCATACATTATACGAAGTTATGGTTCCACTGTTGACAATTAATCATCGGCATAGTATATCGGCATAG
TATAATACGACAAGGTGAGGAACTAAACCCAGGAGGCAGATCATGATTGAACAAGATGGATTGCACGCAG
GTTCTCCGGCCGCTTGGGTGGAGAGGCTATTCGGCTATGACTGGGCACAACAGACAATCGGCTGCTCTGA
TGCCGCCGTGTTCCGGCTGTCAGCGCAGGGGCGCCCGGTTCTTTTTGTCAAGACCGACCTGTCCGGTGCC
CTGAATGAACTGCAGGACGAGGCAGCGCGGCTATCGTGGCTGGCCACGACGGGCGTTCCTTGCGCAGCTG
TGCTCGACGTTGTCACTGAAGCGGGAAGGGACTGGCTGCTATTGGGCGAAGTGCCGGGGCAGGATCTCCT
GTCATCTCACCTTGCTCCTGCCGAGAAAGTATCCATCATGGCTGATGCAATGCGGCGGCTGCATACGCTT
GATCCGGCTACCTGCCCATTCGACCACCAAGCGAAACATCGCATCGAGCGAGCACGTACTCGGATGGAAG
CCGGTCTTGTCGATCAGGATGATCTGGACGAAGAGCATCAGGGGCTCGCGCCAGCCGAACTGTTCGCCAG
GCTCAAGGCGCGCATGCCCGACGGCGAGGATCTCGTCGTGACCCATGGCGATGCCTGCTTGCCGAATATC
ATGGTGGAAAATGGCCGCTTTTCTGGATTCATCGACTGTGGCCGGCTGGGTGTGGCGGACCGCTATCAGG
ACATAGCGTTGGCTACCCGTGATATTGCTGAAGAGCTTGGCGGCGAATGGGCTGACCGCTTCCTCGTGCT
TTACGGTATCGCCGCTCCCGATTCGCAGCGCATCGCCTTCTATCGCCTTCTTGACGAGTTCTTCTGATTC
GAAATGACCGACCAAGCGACGCCCAACCGGTATCAGCTCACTCAAAGGCGGTAATACGGTTATCCACAGA
ATCAGGGGATAACGCAGGAAAGAACATGTGAGCAAAAGGCCAGCAAAAGGCCAGGAACCGTAAAAAGGCC
GCGTTGCTGGCGTTTTTCCATAGGCTCCGCCCCCCTGACGAGCATCACAAAAATCGACGCTCAAGTCAGA
GGTGGCGAAACCCGACAGGACTATAAAGATACCAGGCGTTTCCCCCTGGAAGCTCCCTCGTGCGCTCTCC
TGTTCCGACCCTGCCGCTTACCGGATACCTGTCCGCCTTTCTCCCTTCGGGAAGCGTGGCGCTTTCTCAT
AGCTCACGCTGTAGGTATCTCAGTTCGGTGTAGGTCGTTCGCTCCAAGCTGGGCTGTGTGCACGAACCCC
CCGTTCAGCCCGACCGCTGCGCCTTATCCGGTAACTATCGTCTTGAGTCCAACCCGGTAAGACACGACTT
ATCGCCACTGGCAGCAGCCACTGGTAACAGGATTAGCAGAGCGAGGTATGTAGGCGGTGCTACAGAGTTC
TTGAAGTGGTGGCCTAACTACGGCTACACTAGAAGGACAGTATTTGGTATCTGCGCTCTGCTGAAGCCAG
TTACCTTCGGAAAAAGAGTTGGTAGCTCTTGATCCGGCAAACAAACCACCGCTGGTAGCGGTGGTTTTTT
TGTTTGCAAGCAGCAGATTACGCGCAGAAAAAAAGGATTTCAAGAAGATCCTTTGATCTTTTCTACGGGG
TCTGACGCTCAGTGGAACGAAAACTCACGTTAAGGGATTTTGGTCATGAGATTATCAAAAAGGATCTTCA
CCTAGATCCTTTTATAGTCCGGAATCGTCACACAAAAAACCAACACACAGATGTAATGAAAATAAAGATA
TTTTATTGCGGCCATCGTGATGGCTAGAGTTTAGCCCTCCCACACATAACCAGAGGGCAGCAATTCACGA
ATCCCAACTGCCGTCGGCTGTCCATCACTGTCCTTCACTATGGCTTTGATCCCAGGATGCAGATCGAGAA
GCACCTGTCGGCACCGTCCGCAGGGGCTCAAGATGCCCCTGTTCTCATTTCCGATCGCGACGATACAAGT
CAGGTTGCCAGCTGCCGCAGCAGCAGCAGTGCCCAGCACCACGAGTTCTGCACAAGGTCCCCCAGTAAAA
TGATATACATTGACACCAGTGAAGATGCGGCCGTCGCTAGAGAGAGCTGCGCTGGCGACGCTGTAGTCTT
CAGAGATGGGGATGCTGTTGATTGTAGCCGTTGCTCTTTCAATGAGGGTGGATTCTTCTTGAGACAAAGG
CTTGGCCATGGTGGCGCTAGTGTCAGAAGAATCGAGCTTTTTGCAAAAGCCTAGGCCTCCAAAAAAGCCT
CCTCACTACTTCTGGAATAGCTCAGAGGCCGAGGCGGCCTCGGCCTCTGCATAAATAAAAAAAATTAGTC
AGCCATGGGGCGGAGAATGGGCGGAACTGGGCGGAGTTAGGGGCGGGATGGGCGGAGTTAGGGGCGGGAC
TATGGTTGCTGACTAATTGAGATGCATGCTTTGCATACTTCTGCCTGCTGGGGAGCCTGGGGACTTTCCA
CACCTGGTTGCTGACTAATTGAGATGCATGCTTTGCATACTTCTGCCTGCTGGGGAGCCTGGGGACTTTC
CACACCCTAACTGACACACATTCCACAGCTGGTTCTTTCCGCCTCAGAAGGTACCTAACCAAGTTCCTCT
TTCAGAGGTTATTTCAGGCCATGGTGCTGCGC
Features (pLannotate 1.2.2; 17 found; start..end, strand, type, name):
     24..105     -  polyA_signal   SV40 poly(A) signal: SV40 polyadenylation signal
    128..211     -  CDS            large T antigen (fragment): large T antigen from SV40 (simian virus 40)
    276..641     +  enhancer       CMV enhancer: human cytomegalovirus immediate early enhancer
    643..842     +  promoter       CMV promoter: human cytomegalovirus (CMV) immediate early promoter
    981..1113    +  intron         chimeric intron: chimera between introns from human β-globin and immunoglobulin heavy chain genes
   1157..1175    +  promoter       T7 promoter: promoter for bacteriophage T7 RNA polymerase
   1250..4837    +  CDS            AHI1: AHI1_HUMAN - Experimental evidence at protein level: Swiss-Prot protein existence level 1. Involved in vesicle trafficking and required for ciliogenesis, formation of primary non-motile cilium, and recruitment of RAB8A to the basal body of primary cilium. Component of the tectonic-like complex, a complex localized at the transition zone of primary cilia and acting as a barrier that prevents diffusion of transmembrane proteins between the cilia and plasma membranes. Involved in neuronal differentiation. As a positive modulator of classical Wnt signaling, may play a crucial role in ciliary signa
   4868..4886    +  misc_feature   MCS (fragment): pUC18/19 multiple cloning site
   4935..5056    -  polyA_signal   SV40 poly(A) signal: SV40 polyadenylation signal
   5079..5147    -  CDS            large T antigen (fragment): large T antigen from SV40 (simian virus 40)
   5171..5204    +  protein_bind   loxP: Cre-mediated recombination occurs in the 8-bp core sequence (GCATACAT). Cre recombinase
   5214..5261    +  promoter       EM7 promoter: synthetic bacterial promoter&nbsp
   5293..6084    +  CDS            neo: KKA2_KLEPN - Also known as kan, nptII. Experimental evidence at protein level: Swiss-Prot protein existence level 1. Resistance to kanamycin, neomycin, paromomycin, ribostamycin, butirosin and gentamicin B. From Klebsiella pneumoniae.
   6245..6833    -  rep_origin     ori: high-copy-number ColE1/pMB1/pBR322/pUC origin of replication
   6959..7007    -  polyA_signal   poly(A) signal: synthetic polyadenylation signal
   7031..7429    -  CDS            BSD: blasticidin S deaminase; Aspergillus terreus BSD; confers resistance to blasticidin
   7460..7817    -  promoter       SV40 promoter: SV40 enhancer and early promoter
