[The description below was written by a language model from this plasmid's Addgene catalogue record and pLannotate feature annotations shown in this document.]
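Description:
pBiT3.1-N_AHI1:1-1196 is a mammalian expression plasmid built on Promega's pBiT3.1-N backbone that produces full-length, wild-type human AHI1 (residues M1 to E1196, a 3,588 bp insert) carrying an N-terminal HiBiT tag joined through a short glycine/serine linker. Transcription is driven by the CMV immediate-early enhancer and promoter, followed by a chimeric β-globin/immunoglobulin intron that improves expression, and a T7 promoter sits just upstream of the coding region, where it also serves as a sequencing primer site. The open reading frame is terminated by an SV40 polyadenylation signal. The insert was introduced by ligation-independent cloning between XhoI and XbaI sites that remain intact, and part of the plasmid derives from an earlier deposited plasmid.

The plasmid replicates at high copy in E. coli from a ColE1/pUC-type origin and is selected with kanamycin, conferred by a neo (nptII) gene under the bacterial EM7 promoter, with a loxP site lying just upstream of it. The catalogue lists neomycin/G418 as the mammalian selectable marker. However, the annotated sequence shows no eukaryotic promoter on the neo gene, and it does show a separate SV40 early promoter–blasticidin S deaminase cassette with a synthetic poly(A) signal, so the basis for selection in mammalian cells is not fully consistent between the two sources.

HiBiT is a small peptide that complements the LgBiT fragment to reconstitute NanoLuc luciferase, allowing luminescent detection and quantification of the tagged protein in cells or lysates. The construct comes from a study evaluating the ligandability of WD40 repeat-containing proteins, a class that includes AHI1, though the record does not specify the assay it was used in.
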