Addgene plasmid #211193: pBiT3.1-N_AHI1:1-1196
Purpose: Mammalian expression of full-length human AHI1. N-terminal HiBiT tag.
Depositing lab: Cheryl Arrowsmith. Depositing organization: University of Toronto. Publication: A Target Class Ligandability Evaluation of WD40 Repeat-Containing Proteins. Ackloo S, Li F, Szewczyk M, Seitova A, Loppnau P, Zeng H, Xu J, Ahmad S, Arnautova YA, Baghaie AJ, Beldar S, Bolotokova A, Centrella PA, Chau I, Clark MA, Cuozzo JW, Dehghani-Tafti S, Disch JS, Dong A, Dumas A, Feng JA, Ghiabi P, Gibson E, Gilmer J, Goldman B, Green SR, Guie MA, Guilinger JP, Harms N, Herasymenko O, Houliston S, Hutchinson A, Kearnes S, Keefe AD, Kimani SW, Kramer T, Kutera M, Kwak HA, Lento C, Li Y, Liu J, Loup J, Machado RAC, Mulhern CJ, Perveen S, Righetto GL, Riley P, Shrestha S, Sigel EA, Silva M, Sintchak MD, Slakman BL, Taylor RD, Thompson J, Torng W, Underkoffler C, von Rechenberg M, Walsh RT, Watson I, Wilson DJ, Wolf E, Yadav M, Yazdi AK, Zhang J, Zhang Y, Santhakumar V, Edwards AM, Barsyte-Lovejoy D, Schapira M, Brown PJ, Halabelian L, Arrowsmith CH. J Med Chem. 2025 Jan 23;68(2):1092-1112. doi: 10.1021/acs.jmedchem.4c02010. Epub 2024 Nov 4. PubMed 39495097.
Backbone
  Vector backbone: pBiT3.1-N
  Backbone manufacturer: Promega
  Vector type: Mammalian Expression
  Selectable markers: Neomycin (select with G418)
Growth in bacteria
  Bacterial resistance: Kanamycin, 50 μg/mL
  Growth temperature: 37°C
  Growth strain: DH5alpha
  Copy number: High Copy
Gene/Insert
  Gene/Insert name: AHI1:M1-E1196
  Species: H. sapiens (human)
  Insert size (bp): 3588
  Mutation: wild type
  Entrez Gene: AHI1 (a.k.a. AHI-1, JBTS3, ORF1, dJ71N10.1)
  Promoter: CMV
  Tag / fusion protein: MVSGWRLFKKISGSSGGSSG (N terminal on insert)
  Cloning method: Ligation Independent Cloning
  Sequencing primers: 5′ T7; 3′ TTGCTCAGCGGTGGCAGCAG
Resource information
  A portion of this plasmid was derived from a plasmid made by: Addgene plasmid #30494
Terms and licenses: Academic/Nonprofit Terms; Industry Terms: Not Available to Industry
Depositor comments: 5' Cloning Site: Xho1 (not destroyed), 3' Cloning Site: Xba1 (not destroyed).
How to cite: pBiT3.1-N_AHI1:1-1196 was a gift from Cheryl Arrowsmith (Addgene plasmid # 211193 ; http://n2t.net/addgene:211193 ; RRID:Addgene_211193)
