>Addgene plasmid #211193 | pBiT3.1-N_AHI1:1-1196 | depositor partial sequence | sequence record 411864 | Insert sequence
ATGCCTACAGCTGAGAGTGAAGCAAAAGTAAAAACCAAAGTTCGCTTTGAAGAATTGCTTAAGACCCACA
GTGATCTAATGCGTGAAAAGAAAAAACTGAAGAAAAAACTTGTCAGGTCTGAAGAAAACATCTCACCTGA
CACTATTAGAAGCAATCTTCACTATATGAAAGAAACTACAAGTGATGATCCCGACACTATTAGAAGCAAT
CTTCCCCATATTAAAGAAACTACAAGTGATGATGTAAGTGCTGCTAACACTAACAACCTGAAGAAGAGCA
CGAGAGTCACTAAAAACAAATTGAGGAACACACAGTTAGCAACTGAAAATCCTAATGGTGATGCTAGTGT
AGAGGAAGACAAACAAGGAAAGCCAAATAAAAAGGTGATAAAGACGGTGCCCCAGTTGACTACACAAGAC
CTGAAACCGGAAACTCCTGAGAATAAGGTTGATTCTACACACCAGAAAACACATACAAAGCCACAGCCAG
GCGTTGATCATCAGAAAAGTGAGAAGGCAAATGAGGGAAGAGAAGAGACTGATTTAGAAGAGGATGAAGA
ATTGATGCAAGCATATCAGTGCCATGTAACTGAAGAAATGGCAAAGGAGATTAAGAGGAAAATAAGAAAG
AAACTGAAAGAACAGTTGACTTACTTTCCCTCAGATACTTTATTCCATGATGACAAACTAAGCAGTGAAA
AAAGGAAAAAGAAAAAGGAAGTTCCAGTCTTCTCTAAAGCTGAAACAAGTACATTGACCATCTCTGGTGA
CACAGTTGAAGGTGAACAAAAGAAAGAATCTTCAGTTAGATCAGTTTCTTCAGATTCTCATCAAGATGAT
GAAATAAGCTCAATGGAACAAAGCACAGAAGACAGCATGCAAGATGATACAAAACCTAAACCAAAAAAAA
CAAAAAAGAAGACTAAAGCAGTTGCAGATAATAATGAAGATGTTGATGGTGATGGTGTTCATGAAATAAC
AAGCCGAGATAGCCCGGTTTATCCCAAATGTTTGCTTGATGATGACCTTGTCTTGGGAGTTTACATTCAC
CGAACTGATAGACTTAAGTCAGATTTTATGATTTCTCACCCAATGGTAAAAATTCATGTGGTTGATGAGC
ATACTGGTCAATATGTCAAGAAAGATGATAGTGGACGGCCTGTTTCATCTTACTATGAAAAAGAGAATGT
GGATTATATTCTTCCTATTATGACCCAGCCATATGATTTTAAACAGTTAAAATCAAGACTTCCAGAGTGG
GAAGAACAAATTGTATTTAATGAAAATTTTCCCTATTTGCTTCGAGGCTCTGATGAGAGTCCTAAAGTCA
TCCTGTTCTTTGAGATTCTTGATTTCTTAAGCGTGGATGAAATTAAGAATAATTCTGAGGTTCAAAACCA
AGAATGTGGCTTTCGGAAAATTGCCTGGGCATTTCTTAAGCTTCTGGGAGCCAATGGAAATGCAAACATC
AACTCAAAACTTCGCTTGCAGCTATATTACCCACCTACTAAGCCTCGATCCCCATTAAGTGTTGTTGAGG
CATTTGAATGGTGGTCAAAATGTCCAAGAAATCATTACCCATCAACACTGTACGTAACTGTAAGAGGACT
GAAAGTTCCAGACTGTATAAAGCCATCTTACCGCTCTATGATGGCTCTTCAGGAGGAAAAAGGTAAACCA
GTGCATTGTGAACGTCACCATGAGTCAAGCTCAGTAGACACAGAACCTGGATTAGAAGAGTCAAAGGAAG
TAATAAAGTGGAAACGACTCCCTGGGCAGGCTTGCCGTATCCCAAACAAACACCTCTTCTCACTAAATGC
AGGAGAACGAGGATGTTTTTGTCTTGATTTCTCCCACAATGGAAGAATATTAGCAGCAGCTTGTGCCAGC
CGGGATGGATATCCAATTATTTTATATGAAATTCCTTCTGGACGTTTCATGAGAGAATTGTGTGGCCACC
TCAATATCATTTATGATCTTTCCTGGTCAAAAGATGATCACTACATCCTTACTTCATCATCTGATGGCAC
TGCCAGGATATGGAAAAATGAAATAAACAATACAAATACTTTCAGAGTTTTACCTCATCCTTCTTTTGTT
TACACGGCTAAATTCCATCCAGCTGTAAGAGAGCTAGTAGTTACAGGATGCTATGATTCCATGATACGGA
TATGGAAAGTTGAGATGAGAGAAGATTCTGCCATATTGGTCCGACAGTTTGATGTTCACAAAAGTTTTAT
CAACTCACTTTGTTTTGATACTGAAGGTCATCATATGTATTCAGGAGATTGTACAGGGGTGATTGTTGTT
TGGAATACCTATGTCAAGATTAATGATTTGGAACATTCAGTGCACCACTGGACTATAAATAAGGAAATTA
AAGAAACTGAGTTTAAGGGAATTCCAATAAGTTATTTGGAGATTCATCCCAATGGAAAACGTTTGTTAAT
CCATACCAAAGACAGTACTTTGAGAATTATGGATCTCCGGATATTAGTAGCAAGGAAGTTTGTAGGAGCA
GCAAATTATCGGGAGAAGATTCATAGTACTTTGACTCCATGTGGGACTTTTCTGTTTGCTGGAAGTGAGG
ATGGTATAGTGTATGTTTGGAACCCAGAAACAGGAGAACAAGTAGCCATGTATTCTGACTTGCCATTCAA
GTCACCCATTCGAGACATTTCTTATCATCCATTTGAAAATATGGTTGCATTCTGTGCATTTGGGCAAAAT
GAGCCAATTCTTCTGTATATTTACGATTTCCATGTTGCCCAGCAGGAGGCTGAAATGTTCAAACGCTACA
ATGGAACATTTCCATTACCTGGAATACACCAAAGTCAAGATGCCCTATGTACCTGTCCAAAACTACCCCA
TCAAGGCTCTTTTCAGATTGATGAATTTGTCCACACTGAAAGTTCTTCAACGAAGATGCAGCTAGTAAAA
CAGAGGCTTGAAACTGTCACAGAGGTGATACGTTCCTGTGCTGCAAAAGTCAACAAAAATCTCTCATTTA
CTTCACCACCAGCAGTTTCCTCACAACAGTCTAAGTTAAAGCAGTCAAACATGCTGACCGCTCAAGAGAT
TCTACATCAGTTTGGTTTCACTCAGACCGGGATTATCAGCATAGAAAGAAAGCCTTGTAACCATCAGGTA
GATACAGCACCAACGGTAGTGGCTCTTTATGACTACACAGCGAATCGATCAGATGAACTAACCATCCATC
GCGGAGACATTATCCGAGTGTTTTTCAAAGATAATGAAGACTGGTGGTATGGCAGCATAGGAAAGGGACA
GGAAGGTTATTTTCCAGCTAATCATGTGGCTAGTGAAACACTGTATCAAGAACTGCCTCCTGAGATAAAG
GAGCGATCCCCTCCTTTAAGCCCTGAGGAAAAAACTAAAATAGAAAAATCTCCAGCTCCTCAAAAGCAAT
CAATCAATAAGAACAAGTCCCAGGACTTCAGACTAGGCTCAGAATCTATGACACATTCTGAAATGAGAAA
AGAACAGAGCCATGAGGACCAAGGACACATAATGGATACACGGATGAGGAAGAACAAGCAAGCAGGCAGA
AAAGTCACTCTAATAGAG
